>Addgene plasmid #136727 | pISH-Olfr1239 | addgene full sequence | sequence record 273327 | Addgene NGS Result
AAACCGCCTCTCCCCGCGCGTTGGCCGATTCATTAATGCAGCTGGCACGACAGGTTTCCCGACTGGAAAG
CGGGCAGTGAGCGCAACGCAATTAATGTGAGTTAGCTCACTCATTAGGCACCCCAGGCTTTACACTTTAT
GCTTCCGGCTCGTATGTTGTGTGGAATTGTGAGCGGATAACAATTTCACACAGGAAACAGCTATGACCAT
GATTACGCCAAGCTATTTAGGTGACACTATAGAATACTCAAGCTATGCATCCAACGCGTTGGGAGCTCTC
CCATATGGTCGACCTGCAGGCGGCCGCGAATTCACTAGTGATTGTTGTGGTCAGCCCAAGTTTAGATGCC
CCCATGTACTTCTTTCTTGGCTACTTATCATTTATGGATGCTGTGTATTCAACCACAGTTACACCAAATA
TGATTATAGACTTACTCTATGAGAAGAAAACTATTTCCTTCAAAGCTTGCATGAGCCAGCTTTTCATAGG
ACACTTGTTTGGTGGAGCTGAGATCTTACTATTAGTTGTCATGGCCTATGACCGGTATGTAGCCATCTGC
AAACCCTTACATTATCTGACCATCATGAACCAACGTGTGTGTGTTTTGCCCTTGTTATTGGCCTGGTTTG
GGGGTTTCTTGCATGCTGTAGTCCAACTTCTATTTGTATATAACCTTCCTTTCTGTGGTCCTAATATCAT
TGATCACTTCATCTGTGACATGTATCCCTTATTAAAATTGGCCAGCACAGACACCTATGTTATTGGCCTC
ACAGTTGTTGCCAATGATGGAGCAATATGTGTGGTCATCTTTATGCTGTTGGTCATTTCTTACGGGGTAA
TTCTTCACTCCCTGAAGAATCTCAGTCAGGAAGGAAGGCGCAAAGCCTTATCCACCTGTGGCTCCCATAT
CACTAATCGAATTCCCGCGGCCGCCATGGCGGCCGGGAGCATGCGACGTCGGGCCCAATTCGCCCTATAG
TGAGTCGTATTACAATTCACTGGCCGTCGTTTTACAACGTCGTGACTGGGAAAACCCTGGCGTTACCCAA
CTTAATCGCCTTGCAGCACATCCCCCTTTCGCCAGCTGGCGTAATAGCGAAGAGGCCCGCACCGATCGCC
CTTCCCAACAGTTGCGCAGCCTGAATGGCGAATGG
[124 nt withheld, positions 1156-1279]
C
[91 nt withheld, positions 1281-1371]
A
[49 nt withheld, positions 1373-1421]
CCTTTGACGTTGGAGTCCACGTTCTTT
[37 nt withheld, positions 1449-1485]
ACCCTATCTCGGTCTATTCTTTTGATTTATAAGGGATTTTGCCGATTTCGGCCTATTGGTTAAAAAATGA
GCTGATTTAACAAAAATTTAACGCGAATTTTAACAAAATATTAACGCTTACAATTTCCTGATGCGGTATT
TTCTCCTTACGCATCTGTGCGGTATTTCACACCGCATCAGGTGGCACTTTTCGGGGAAATGTGCGCGGAA
CCCCTATTTGTTTATTTTTCTAAATACATTCAAATATGTATCCGCTCATGAGACAATAACCCTGATAAAT
GCTTCAATAATATTGAAAAAGGAAGAGTATGAGTATTCAACATTTCCGTGTCGCCCTTATTCCCTTTTTT
GCGGCATTTTGCCTTCCTGTTTTTGCTCACCCAGAAACGCTGGTGAAAGTAAAAGATGCTGAAGATCAGT
TGGGTGCACGAGTGGGTTACATCGAACTGGATCTCAACAGCGGTAAGATCCTTGAGAGTTTTCGCCCCGA
AGAACGTTTTCCAATGATGAGCACTTTTAAAGTTCTGCTATGTGGCGCGGTATTATCCCGTATTGACGCC
GGGCAAGAGCAACTCGGTCGCCGCATACACTATTCTCAGAATGACTTGGTTGAGTACTCACCAGTCACAG
AAAAGCATCTTACGGATGGCATGACAGTAAGAGAATTATGCAGTGCTGCCATAACCATGAGTGATAACAC
TGCGGCCAACTTACTTCTGACAACGATCGGAGGACCGAAGGAGCTAACCGCTTTTTTGCACAACATGGGG
GATCATGTAACTCGCCTTGATCGTTGGGAACCGGAGCTGAATGAAGCCATACCAAACGACGAGCGTGACA
CCACGATGCCTGTAGCAATGGCAACAACGTTGCGCAAACTATTAACTGGCGAACTACTTACTCTAGCTTC
CCGGCAACAATTAATAGACTGGATGGAGGCGGATAAAGTTGCAGGACCACTTCTGCGCTCGGCCCTTCCG
GCTGGCTGGTTTATTGCTGATAAATCTGGAGCCGGTGAGCGTGGGTCTCGCGGTATCATTGCAGCACTGG
GGCCAGATGGTAAGCCCTCCCGTATCGTAGTTATCTACACGACGGGGAGTCAGGCAACTATGGATGAACG
AAATAGACAGATCGCTGAGATAGGTGCCTCACTGATTAAGCATTGGTAACTGTCAGACCAAGTTTACTCA
TATATACTTTAGATTGATTTAAAACTTCATTTTTAATTTAAAAGGATCTAGGTGAAGATCCTTTTTGATA
ATCTCATGACCAAAATCCCTTAACGTGAGTTTTCGTTCCACTGAGCGTCAGACCCCGTAGAAAAGATCAA
AGGATCTTCTTGAGATCCTTTTTTTCTGCGCGTAATCTGCTGCTTGCAAACAAAAAAACCACCGCTACCA
GCGGTGGTTTGTTTGCCGGATCAAGAGCTACCAACTCTTTTTCCGAAGGTAACTGGCTTCAGCAGAGCGC
AGATACCAAATACTGTTCTTCTAGTGTAGCCGTAGTTAGGCCACCACTTCAAGAACTCTGTAGCACCGCC
TACATACCTCGCTCTGCTAATCCTGTTACCAGTGGCTGCTGCCAGTGGCGATAAGTCGTGTCTTACCGGG
TTGGACTCAAGACGATAGTTACCGGATAAGGCGCAGCGGTCGGGCTGAACGGGGGGTTCGTGCACACAGC
CCAGCTTGGAGCGAACGACCTACACCGAACTGAGATACCTACAGCGTGAGCTATGAGAAAGCGCCACGCT
TCCCGAAGGGAGAAAGGCGGACAGGTATCCGGTAAGCGGCAGGGTCGGAACAGGAGAGCGCACGAGGGAG
CTTCCAGGGGGAAACGCCTGGTATCTTTATAGTCCTGTCGGGTTTCGCCACCTCTGACTTGAGCGTCGAT
TTTTGTGATGCTCGTCAGGGGGGCGGAGCCTATGGAAAAACGCCAGCAACGCGGCCTTTTTACGGTTCCT
GGCCTTTTGCTGGCCTTTTGCTCACATGTTCTTTCCTGCGTTATCCCCTGATTCTGTGGATAACCGTATT
ACCGCCTTTGAGTGAGCTGATACCGCTCGCCGCAGCCGAACGACCGAGCGCAGCGAGTCAGTGAGCGAGG
AAGCGGAAGAGCGCCCAATACGC
Features (pLannotate 1.2.2; 14 found; start..end, strand, type, name):
     93..114     +  protein_bind   CAP binding site: CAP binding activates transcription in the presence of cAMP. E. coli catabolite activator protein
    129..159     +  promoter       lac promoter: promoter for the E. coli lac operon
    167..183     +  protein_bind   lac operator: The lac repressor binds to the lac operator to inhibit transcription in E. coli. This inhibition can be relieved by adding lactose or isopropyl-β-D-thiogalactopyranoside (IPTG). lac repressor encoded by lacI
    225..243     +  promoter       SP6 promoter: promoter for bacteriophage SP6 RNA polymerase
    255..317     +  CDS            VESPI_VESMG (fragment): Experimental evidence at protein level: Swiss-Prot protein existence level 1. Shows contractile activity on isolated ileum smooth muscle. From Vespa magnifica (Hornet).
    309..908     +  CDS            Olfr1509 (fragment): O1509_MOUSE - Also known as MOR244-3 From Mus musculus (Mouse).
    974..992     -  promoter       T7 promoter: promoter for bacteriophage T7 RNA polymerase
    995..1152    +  CDS            lacZα (fragment): LacZα fragment of β-galactosidase; lacZ fragment
   1156..1584    +  rep_origin     f1 ori (sequence partly withheld): f1 bacteriophage origin of replication; arrow indicates direction of (+) strand synthesis
   1612..1662    -  misc_feature   bom (fragment): basis of mobility region from pBR322
   1689..1793    +  promoter       AmpR promoter: bla
   1794..2654    +  CDS            AmpR: β-lactamase; bla; confers resistance to ampicillin, carbenicillin, and related antibiotics
   2825..3413    +  rep_origin     ori: high-copy-number ColE1/pMB1/pBR322/pUC origin of replication
   3596..80      +  CDS            lacI (fragment) (across the origin): lac repressor; lacI; The lac repressor binds to the lac operator to inhibit transcription in E. coli. This inhibition can be relieved by adding lactose or isopropyl-β-D-thiogalactopyranoside (IPTG).
