[The description below was written by a language model from this plasmid's Addgene catalogue record and pLannotate feature annotations shown in this document.]
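Description:
pISH-Olfr1239 is a small (about 3.6 kb) bacterial plasmid built on the pGEM-T-Easy cloning backbone and intended as an in vitro transcription template for making riboprobes against the mouse odorant receptor gene Olfr1239 (also called MOR231-3). It is propagated in E. coli from a high-copy ColE1/pUC-type origin and selected with ampicillin through the β-lactamase (AmpR) gene and its own promoter. An f1 phage origin is also present, along with the lac promoter/operator and lacZα remnants of the backbone's blue/white screening region, which the insert interrupts.

The payload is a fragment of roughly 600–700 bp of Olfr1239 sequence sitting in the multiple cloning site between an SP6 promoter on one side and an oppositely oriented T7 promoter on the other. This convergent arrangement lets either strand be transcribed by choosing the corresponding phage RNA polymerase, so that antisense probe and sense control can be produced from the same plasmid. The record does not say which promoter yields the antisense strand, and the cloning method is listed as unknown. The automated annotation labels the insert as a fragment of Olfr1509 (MOR244-3) rather than Olfr1239. This most likely reflects a nearest-match hit among related odorant receptor sequences in the annotation database, not the insert's actual identity, but the table alone cannot confirm that. The short adjacent hit to a hornet peptide is probably spurious. There are no eukaryotic expression elements. The plasmid serves purely as a probe template for in situ hybridization, in the context of mapping odorant receptor gene expression zones in the mouse main olfactory epithelium.
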