Addgene plasmid #136727: pISH-Olfr1239
Purpose: Template to synthesize riboprobes for in situ hybridization (ISH) for Olfr1239
Depositing lab: Peter Mombaerts. Depositing organization: Max Planck Research Unit for Neurogenetics. Publication: The Zonal Organization of Odorant Receptor Gene Choice in the Main Olfactory Epithelium of the Mouse. Zapiec B, Mombaerts P. Cell Rep. 2020 Mar 24;30(12):4220-4234.e5. doi: 10.1016/j.celrep.2020.02.110. PubMed 32209480.
Backbone
  Vector backbone: pGEM-T-Easy
  Vector type: in situ probe
Growth in bacteria
  Bacterial resistance: Ampicillin, 100 μg/mL
  Growth temperature: 37°C
  Growth strain: DH5alpha
  Copy number: High Copy
Gene/Insert
  Gene/Insert name: Olfr1239
  Species: M. musculus (mouse)
  Mutation: ISH Probe insert
  Cloning method: Unknown
Terms and licenses: Academic/Nonprofit Terms; Industry Terms: Not Available to Industry
Depositor comments: ISH probe for mouse gene: Olfr1239 aka MOR231-3
How to cite: pISH-Olfr1239 was a gift from Peter Mombaerts (Addgene plasmid # 136727 ; http://n2t.net/addgene:136727 ; RRID:Addgene_136727)
